Addgene plasmid #170454: pSynapsin_NLS_GFP_P2A_Halo_GluA2
Purpose: Expresses halo tagged GluA2 in neuronal cells
Depositing lab: Shigeki Watanabe. Depositing organization: Johns Hopkins University and School of Medicine. Publication: Asynchronous release sites align with NMDA receptors in mouse hippocampal synapses. Li S, Raychaudhuri S, Lee SA, Brockmann MM, Wang J, Kusick G, Prater C, Syed S, Falahati H, Ramos R, Bartol TM, Hosy E, Watanabe S. Nat Commun. 2021 Jan 29;12(1):677. doi: 10.1038/s41467-021-21004-x. PubMed 33514725.
Backbone
  Vector backbone: pFUGW
  Backbone size w/o insert (bp): 9370
  Total vector size (bp): 12874
  Modifications to backbone: Neuron specific synapsin promoter replaced original UBC promoter. NLS-GFP inserted for expression check.
  Vector type: Mammalian Expression, Lentiviral
Growth in bacteria
  Bacterial resistance: Ampicillin, 100 μg/mL
  Growth temperature: 37°C
  Growth strain: NEB Stable
  Copy number: Unknown
Gene/Insert
  Gene/Insert name: GluA2 (alt name: AMPA selective glutamate receptor 2)
  Species: M. musculus (mouse)
  Insert size (bp): 2580
  Entrez Gene: Gria2 (a.k.a. GluA2, GluR-B, Glur-2, Glur2, gluR-K2)
  Promoter: Synapsin
  Tag / fusion protein: Halo (N terminal on insert)
  Cloning method: Gibson Cloning
  Sequencing primers: 5′ AGGGCATCGACTTCAAGGAGGA
Resource information
  A portion of this plasmid was derived from a plasmid made by: Christian Rosenmund lab, Berlin, Germany.
Terms and licenses: Academic/Nonprofit Terms; Industry Terms: Not Available to Industry
How to cite: pSynapsin_NLS_GFP_P2A_Halo_GluA2 was a gift from Shigeki Watanabe (Addgene plasmid # 170454 ; http://n2t.net/addgene:170454 ; RRID:Addgene_170454)
