[The description below was written by a language model from this plasmid's Addgene catalogue record and pLannotate feature annotations shown in this document.]
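Description:
pSynapsin_NLS_GFP_P2A_Halo_GluA2 is a lentiviral transfer plasmid built on the pFUGW backbone for expressing a HaloTag-labelled AMPA receptor subunit in neurons. It is propagated in E. coli through a high-copy ColE1/pUC-type origin with ampicillin resistance. The backbone also carries an f1 origin and an SV40/EM7-driven bleomycin/Zeocin resistance cassette, which lies outside the LTR-flanked region. The viral genome is transcribed from a CMV enhancer/promoter fused to a truncated HIV-1 5' LTR. It contains the Ψ packaging signal with a gag fragment, the RRE for Rev-dependent nuclear export, the cPPT/CTS, a WPRE to boost transcript stability and expression, and a truncated 3' LTR followed by a bGH polyadenylation signal. Packaging functions are not encoded and must be supplied in trans.

According to the record, the original UBC promoter of pFUGW was replaced by a neuron-specific synapsin promoter, annotated as human synapsin I. It drives a single open reading frame that begins with three tandem SV40 nuclear localization signals fused to EGFP. The plasmid name indicates that a P2A self-cleaving peptide follows, although it is not separately annotated and presumably sits in the unannotated gap after EGFP. Downstream is HaloTag fused to the N-terminal side of GluA2 (Gria2). The catalogue lists the insert as mouse, whereas the annotation software matched it to the rat protein entry. Nuclear GFP thus marks transduced cells as an expression check, while the separately released Halo-GluA2 can be covalently labelled with chloroalkane ligands, which suits receptor localization studies at synapses. The two sequence records differ slightly in length (12,916 versus 12,874 nt) but show the same feature set.
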