Features (pLannotate 1.2.2; 35 found; start..end, strand, type, name):
      1..37      -  misc_feature   bom (fragment): basis of mobility region from pBR322
    192..571     +  enhancer       CMV enhancer: human cytomegalovirus immediate early enhancer
    572..771     +  promoter       CMV promoter: human cytomegalovirus (CMV) immediate early promoter
    789..969     +  LTR            5' LTR (truncated): truncated 5' long terminal repeat (LTR) from HIV-1
   1016..1141    +  misc_feature   HIV-1 Ψ: packaging signal of human immunodeficiency virus type 1
   1125..1488    +  CDS            HIV-1 gag (fragment): gag protein from human immunodeficiency virus 1; gag
   1634..1867    +  misc_feature   RRE: The Rev response element (RRE) of HIV-1 allows for Rev-dependent mRNA export from the nucleus to the cytoplasm.
   2244..2344    +  CDS            Rev (fragment): human immunodeficiency virus 1 (HIV-1) Rev protein; rev; enhances nuclear export of unspliced and incompletely spliced viral mRNAs
   2394..2511    +  misc_feature   cPPT/CTS: central polypurine tract and central termination sequence of HIV-1
   2580..3027    +  promoter       hSyn promoter: human synapsin I promoter; confers neuron-specific expression (Kügler et al., 2003)
   3048..3068    +  CDS            SV40 NLS: nuclear localization signal of SV40 (simian virus 40) large T antigen
   3072..3092    +  CDS            SV40 NLS: nuclear localization signal of SV40 (simian virus 40) large T antigen
   3096..3116    +  CDS            SV40 NLS: nuclear localization signal of SV40 (simian virus 40) large T antigen
   3117..3833    +  CDS            EGFP: EGFP is a basic (constitutively fluorescent) green fluorescent protein published in 1996, derived from Aequorea victoria. It is reported to be a rapidly-maturing weak dimer with moderate acid sensitivity.
   4002..4892    +  CDS            HaloTag®: modified bacterial dehalogenase that forms covalent bonds with chloroalkane derivatives
   4923..7499    +  CDS            Gria2: GRIA2_RAT - Also known as Glur2. Experimental evidence at protein level: Swiss-Prot protein existence level 1. Receptor for glutamate that functions as ligand-gated ion channel in the central nervous system and plays an important role in excitatory synaptic transmission. L-glutamate acts as an excitatory neurotransmitter at many synapses in the central nervous system. Binding of the excitatory neurotransmitter L-glutamate induces a conformation change, leading to the opening of the cation channel, and thereby converts the chemical signal to an electrical impulse. The receptor then desensitizes
   7540..7564    +  misc_feature   MCS (fragment): pBluescript multiple cloning site
   7564..8152    +  misc_feature   WPRE: woodchuck hepatitis virus posttranscriptional regulatory element
   8089..8670    +  CDS            nef (fragment): NEF_HV1H2 - Experimental evidence at protein level: Swiss-Prot protein existence level 1. Extracellular Nef protein targets CD4(+) T-lymphocytes for apoptosis by interacting with CXCR4 surface receptors. From Human immunodeficiency virus type 1 group M subtype B (isolate HXB2) (HIV-1).
   8677..8857    +  LTR            5' LTR (truncated): truncated 5' long terminal repeat (LTR) from HIV-1
   8889..9113    +  polyA_signal   bGH poly(A) signal: bovine growth hormone polyadenylation signal
   9117..9138    +  promoter       SV40 promoter (fragment): SV40 enhancer and early promoter
   9159..9587    +  rep_origin     f1 ori (sequence partly withheld): f1 bacteriophage origin of replication; arrow indicates direction of (+) strand synthesis
   9601..9930    +  promoter       SV40 promoter: SV40 enhancer and early promoter
   9978..10025   +  promoter       EM7 promoter: synthetic bacterial promoter&nbsp
  10044..10418   +  CDS            BleoR: antibiotic-binding protein; Sh ble from Streptoalloteichus hindustanus; confers resistance to bleomycin, phleomycin, and Zeocin™
  10428..10553   +  CDS            ble (fragment): BLE_KLEPN - Experimental evidence at protein level: Swiss-Prot protein existence level 1. Binding protein with a strong affinity to the bleomycin family of antibiotics. Binds to CL990; an antimitotic-antibiotic compound. From Klebsiella pneumoniae.
  10548..10669   +  polyA_signal   SV40 poly(A) signal: SV40 polyadenylation signal
  10740..10762   -  protein_bind   lac operator (fragment): The lac repressor binds to the lac operator to inhibit transcription in E. coli. This inhibition can be relieved by adding lactose or isopropyl-β-D-thiogalactopyranoside (IPTG). lac repressor encoded by lacI
  10766..10796   -  promoter       lac promoter: promoter for the E. coli lac operon
  10811..10832   -  protein_bind   CAP binding site: CAP binding activates transcription in the presence of cAMP. E. coli catabolite activator protein
  10845..10937   -  CDS            lacI (fragment): lac repressor; lacI; The lac repressor binds to the lac operator to inhibit transcription in E. coli. This inhibition can be relieved by adding lactose or isopropyl-β-D-thiogalactopyranoside (IPTG).
  11120..11708   -  rep_origin     ori: high-copy-number ColE1/pMB1/pBR322/pUC origin of replication
  11879..12739   -  CDS            AmpR: β-lactamase; bla; confers resistance to ampicillin, carbenicillin, and related antibiotics
  12740..12844   -  promoter       AmpR promoter: bla
>Addgene plasmid #170454 | pSynapsin_NLS_GFP_P2A_Halo_GluA2 | depositor full sequence | sequence record 330594 | pSynapsin_NLS_GFP_P2A_Halo_GluA2 sequence 12874 bps
TACAATCTGCTCTGATGCCGCATAGTTAAGCCAGTATCTGCTCCCTGCTTGTGTGTTGGAGGTCGCTGAG
TAGTGCGCGAGCAAAATTTAAGCTACAACAAGGCAAGGCTTGACCGACAATTGCATGAAGAATCTGCTTA
GGGTTAGGCGTTTTGCGCTGCTTCGCGATGTACGGGCCAGATATACGCGTTGACATTGATTATTGACTAG
TTATTAATAGTAATCAATTACGGGGTCATTAGTTCATAGCCCATATATGGAGTTCCGCGTTACATAACTT
ACGGTAAATGGCCCGCCTGGCTGACCGCCCAACGACCCCCGCCCATTGACGTCAATAATGACGTATGTTC
CCATAGTAACGCCAATAGGGACTTTCCATTGACGTCAATGGGTGGAGTATTTACGGTAAACTGCCCACTT
GGCAGTACATCAAGTGTATCATATGCCAAGTACGCCCCCTATTGACGTCAATGACGGTAAATGGCCCGCC
TGGCATTATGCCCAGTACATGACCTTATGGGACTTTCCTACTTGGCAGTACATCTACGTATTAGTCATCG
CTATTACCATGGTGATGCGGTTTTGGCAGTACATCAATGGGCGTGGATAGCGGTTTGACTCACGGGGATT
TCCAAGTCTCCACCCCATTGACGTCAATGGGAGTTTGTTTTGGCACCAAAATCAACGGGACTTTCCAAAA
TGTCGTAACAACTCCGCCCCATTGACGCAAATGGGCGGTAGGCGTGTACGGTGGGAGGTCTATATAAGCA
GCGCGTTTTGCCTGTACTGGGTCTCTCTGGTTAGACCAGATCTGAGCCTGGGAGCTCTCTGGCTAACTAG
GGAACCCACTGCTTAAGCCTCAATAAAGCTTGCCTTGAGTGCTTCAAGTAGTGTGTGCCCGTCTGTTGTG
TGACTCTGGTAACTAGAGATCCCTCAGACCCTTTTAGTCAGTGTGGAAAATCTCTAGCAGTGGCGCCCGA
ACAGGGACTTGAAAGCGAAAGGGAAACCAGAGGAGCTCTCTCGACGCAGGACTCGGCTTGCTGAAGCGCG
CACGGCAAGAGGCGAGGGGCGGCGACTGGTGAGTACGCCAAAAATTTTGACTAGCGGAGGCTAGAAGGAG
AGAGATGGGTGCGAGAGCGTCAGTATTAAGCGGGGGAGAATTAGATCGCGATGGGAAAAAATTCGGTTAA
GGCCAGGGGGAAAGAAAAAATATAAATTAAAACATATAGTATGGGCAAGCAGGGAGCTAGAACGATTCGC
AGTTAATCCTGGCCTGTTAGAAACATCAGAAGGCTGTAGACAAATACTGGGACAGCTACAACCATCCCTT
CAGACAGGATCAGAAGAACTTAGATCATTATATAATACAGTAGCAACCCTCTATTGTGTGCATCAAAGGA
TAGAGATAAAAGACACCAAGGAAGCTTTAGACAAGATAGAGGAAGAGCAAAACAAAAGTAAGACCACCGC
ACAGCAAGCGGCCGCTGATCTTCAGACCTGGAGGAGGAGATATGAGGGACAATTGGAGAAGTGAATTATA
TAAATATAAAGTAGTAAAAATTGAACCATTAGGAGTAGCACCCACCAAGGCAAAGAGAAGAGTGGTGCAG
AGAGAAAAAAGAGCAGTGGGAATAGGAGCTTTGTTCCTTGGGTTCTTGGGAGCAGCAGGAAGCACTATGG
GCGCAGCGTCAATGACGCTGACGGTACAGGCCAGACAATTATTGTCTGGTATAGTGCAGCAGCAGAACAA
TTTGCTGAGGGCTATTGAGGCGCAACAGCATCTGTTGCAACTCACAGTCTGGGGCATCAAGCAGCTCCAG
GCAAGAATCCTGGCTGTGGAAAGATACCTAAAGGATCAACAGCTCCTGGGGATTTGGGGTTGCTCTGGAA
AACTCATTTGCACCACTGCTGTGCCTTGGAATGCTAGTTGGAGTAATAAATCTCTGGAACAGATTTGGAA
TCACACGACCTGGATGGAGTGGGACAGAGAAATTAACAATTACACAAGCTTAATACACTCCTTAATTGAA
GAATCGCAAAACCAGCAAGAAAAGAATGAACAAGAATTATTGGAATTAGATAAATGGGCAAGTTTGTGGA
ATTGGTTTAACATAACAAATTGGCTGTGGTATATAAAATTATTCATAATGATAGTAGGAGGCTTGGTAGG
TTTAAGAATAGTTTTTGCTGTACTTTCTATAGTGAATAGAGTTAGGCAGGGATATTCACCATTATCGTTT
CAGACCCACCTCCCAACCCCGAGGGGACCCGACAGGCCCGAAGGAATAGAAGAAGAAGGTGGAGAGAGAG
ACAGAGACAGATCCATTCGATTAGTGAACGGATCGGCACTGCGTGCGCCAATTCTGCAGACAAATGGCAG
TATTCATCCACAATTTTAAAAGAAAAGGGGGGATTGGGGGGTACAGTGCAGGGGAAAGAATAGTAGACAT
AATAGCAACAGACATACAAACTAAAGAATTACAAAAACAAATTACAAAAATTCAAAATTTTCGGGTTTAT
TACAGGGACAGCAGAGATCCAGTTTGGTTAATCGCATGCTAGAGAGGGCCCTGCGTATGAGTGCAAGTGG
GTTTTAGGACCAGGATGAGGCGGGGTGGGGGTGCCTACCTGACGACCGACCCCGACCCACTGGACAAGCA
CCCAACCCCCATTCCCCAAATTGCGCATCCCCTATCAGAGAGGGGGAGGGGAAACAGGATGCGGCGAGGC
GCGTGCGCACTGCCAGCTTCAGCACCGCGGACAGTGCCTTCGCCCCCGCCTGGCGGCGCGCGCCACCGCC
GCCTCAGCACTGAAGGCGCGCTGACGTCACTCGCCGGTCCCCCGCAAACTCCCCTTCCCGGCCACCTTGG
TCGCGTCCGCGCCGCCGCCGGCCCAGCCGGACCGCACCACGCGAGGCGCGAGATAGGGGGGCACGGGCGC
GACCATCTGCGCTGCGGCGCCGGCGACTCAGCGCTGCCTCAGTCTGCGGTGGGCAGCGGAGGAGTCGTGT
CGTGCCTGAGAGCGCAGTCGGATCCGCCACCATGGCTCCAAAAAAGAAGAGAAAGGTAGATCCAAAAAAG
AAGAGAAAGGTAGATCCAAAAAAGAAGAGAAAGGTAATGGTGAGCAAGGGCGAGGAGCTGTTCACCGGGG
TGGTGCCCATCCTGGTCGAGCTGGACGGCGACGTAAACGGCCACAAGTTCAGCGTGTCCGGCGAGGGCGA
GGGCGATGCCACCTACGGCAAGCTGACCCTGAAGTTCATCTGCACCACCGGCAAGCTGCCCGTGCCCTGG
CCCACCCTCGTGACCACCCTGACCTACGGCGTGCAGTGCTTCAGCCGCTACCCCGACCACATGAAGCAGC
ACGACTTCTTCAAGTCCGCCATGCCCGAAGGCTACGTCCAGGAGCGCACCATCTTCTTCAAGGACGACGG
CAACTACAAGACCCGCGCCGAGGTGAAGTTCGAGGGCGACACCCTGGTGAACCGCATCGAGCTGAAGGGC
ATCGACTTCAAGGAGGACGGCAACATCCTGGGGCACAAGCTGGAGTACAACTACAACAGCCACAACGTCT
ATATCATGGCCGACAAGCAGAAGAACGGCATCAAGGTGAACTTCAAGATCCGCCACAACATCGAGGACGG
CAGCGTGCAGCTCGCCGACCACTACCAGCAGAACACCCCCATCGGCGACGGCCCCGTGCTGCTGCCCGAC
AACCACTACCTGAGCACCCAGTCCGCCCTGAGCAAAGACCCCAACGAGAAGCGCGATCACATGGTCCTGC
TGGAGTTCGTGACCGCCGCCGGGATCACTCTCGGCATGGACGAGCTGTACAAGGGATCCGGAGCTACTAA
CTTCAGCCTGCTGAAGCAAGCAGGAGATGTTGAAGAAAACCCCGGGCCTGCTAGCATGCAAAAGATTATG
CATATTTCTGTCCTCCTTTCTCCTGTTTTATGGGGACTGATTTTTGGTGTCTCTTCTGGTGGCTCTGGCG
GAACTGGAGGTATGGCAGAAATCGGTACTGGCTTTCCATTCGACCCCCATTATGTGGAAGTCCTGGGCGA
GCGCATGCACTACGTCGATGTTGGTCCGCGCGATGGCACCCCTGTGCTGTTCCTGCACGGTAACCCGACC
TCCTCCTACGTGTGGCGCAACATCATCCCGCATGTTGCACCGACCCATCGCTGCATTGCTCCAGACCTGA
TCGGTATGGGCAAATCCGACAAACCAGACCTGGGTTATTTCTTCGACGACCACGTCCGCTTCATGGATGC
CTTCATCGAAGCCCTGGGTCTGGAAGAGGTCGTCCTGGTCATTCACGACTGGGGCTCCGCTCTGGGTTTC
CACTGGGCCAAGCGCAATCCAGAGCGCGTCAAAGGTATTGCATTTATGGAGTTCATCCGCCCTATCCCGA
CCTGGGACGAATGGCCAGAATTTGCCCGCGAGACCTTCCAGGCCTTCCGCACCACCGACGTCGGCCGCAA
GCTGATCATCGATCAGAACGTTTTTATCGAGGGTACGCTGCCGATGGGTGTCGTCCGCCCGCTGACTGAA
GTCGAGATGGACCATTACCGCGAGCCGTTCCTGAATCCTGTTGACCGCGAGCCACTGTGGCGCTTCCCAA
ACGAGCTGCCAATCGCCGGTGAGCCAGCGAACATCGTCGCGCTGGTCGAAGAATACATGGACTGGCTGCA
CCAGTCCCCTGTCCCGAAGCTGCTGTTCTGGGGCACCCCAGGCGTTCTGATCCCACCGGCCGAAGCCGCT
CGCCTGGCCAAAAGCCTGCCTAACTGCAAGGCTGTGGACATCGGCCCGGGTCTGAATCTGCTGCAAGAAG
ACAACCCGGACCTGATCGGCAGCGAGATCGCGCGCTGGCTGTCGACGCTCGAGATTTCCGGCGGCACTGG
AGGTAGCGGTGGTAGCGGCGGTAACAGCATACAGATAGGGGGGCTATTTCCAAGGGGCGCTGATCAAGAA
TACAGTGCATTTCGGGTAGGGATGGTTCAGTTTTCCACTTCGGAGTTCAGACTGACACCCCATATCGACA
ATTTGGAGGTAGCCAACAGTTTCGCAGTCACCAATGCTTTCTGCTCCCAGTTTTCAAGAGGAGTCTACGC
AATTTTTGGATTTTATGACAAGAAGTCTGTAAATACCATCACATCATTCTGTGGGACACTCCATGTGTCC
TTCATCACACCTAGCTTCCCAACAGATGGCACACATCCATTTGTCATCCAGATGCGACCTGACCTCAAAG
GAGCACTCCTTAGCTTGATTGAGTACTACCAATGGGACAAGTTCGCATACCTCTATGACAGTGACAGAGG
CTTATCAACACTGCAAGCTGTTCTGGATTCTGCTGCAGAGAAGAAGTGGCAGGTGACTGCTATCAATGTG
GGGAACATCAACAATGACAAGAAAGATGAGACCTACAGATCGCTCTTTCAAGATCTGGAGTTAAAAAAAG
AACGGCGTGTAATCCTGGACTGTGAAAGGGATAAAGTAAATGACATTGTGGACCAGGTTATTACCATTGG
AAAACATGTTAAAGGGTACCATTATATCATTGCAAATCTGGGATTCACTGATGGGGACCTGCTGAAAATT
CAGTTTGGAGGAGCAAATGTCTCTGGATTTCAGATTGTAGACTACGATGATTCCCTGGTGTCTAAATTTA
TAGAAAGATGGTCAACACTGGAAGAGAAAGAATACCCTGGAGCACACACAGCGACAATTAAGTATACTTC
GGCCCTGACGTATGATGCTGTCCAAGTGATGACTGAAGCATTCCGTAACCTTCGGAAGCAGAGGATTGAA
ATATCCCGGAGAGGAAATGCAGGGGATTGTTTGGCCAACCCAGCTGTGCCCTGGGGACAAGGGGTCGAAA
TAGAAAGGGCCCTCAAGCAGGTTCAAGTTGAAGGCCTCTCTGGAAATATAAAGTTTGACCAGAATGGAAA
ACGAATAAACTACACAATTAACATCATGGAGCTCAAAACAAATGGACCCCGGAAGATTGGGTACTGGAGT
GAAGTGGATAAAATGGTTGTCACCCTAACTGAGCTCCCATCAGGAAATGACACGTCTGGGCTTGAAAACA
AGACTGTGGTGGTCACCACAATATTGGAATCTCCATATGTTATGATGAAGAAAAATCATGAAATGCTTGA
AGGGAATGAGCGTTACGAGGGCTACTGTGTTGACTTAGCTGCAGAAATTGCCAAACACTGTGGGTTCAAG
TACAAGCTGACTATTGTTGGGGATGGCAAGTATGGGGCCAGGGATGCCGACACCAAAATTTGGAATGGTA
TGGTTGGAGAGCTTGTCTACGGGAAAGCTGACATTGCAATTGCTCCATTAACTATCACTCTCGTGAGAGA
AGAGGTGATTGACTTCTCCAAGCCCTTCATGAGTCTTGGAATCTCTATCATGATCAAGAAGCCTCAGAAG
TCCAAACCAGGAGTGTTTTCCTTTCTTGATCCTTTAGCCTATGAGATCTGGATGTGCATTGTGTTTGCCT
ACATTGGGGTCAGTGTAGTTTTATTCCTGGTCAGCAGATTTAGCCCCTACGAGTGGCACACTGAGGAATT
TGAAGATGGAAGAGAAACACAAAGTAGTGAATCAACTAATGAATTTGGGATTTTTAATAGTCTCTGGTTT
TCCTTGGGTGCCTTTATGCGGCAAGGATGCGATATTTCGCCAAGATCCCTCTCTGGGCGCATTGTTGGAG
GTGTGTGGTGGTTCTTTACCCTGATCATAATCTCCTCCTACACGGCTAACTTAGCTGCCTTCCTGACTGT
AGAGAGGATGGTGTCTCCCATCGAAAGTGCTGAGGATCTGTCTAAGCAAACAGAAATTGCTTATGGAACA
TTAGACTCTGGCTCCACTAAAGAGTTTTTCAGGAGATCTAAAATCGCAGTGTTTGATAAAATGTGGACTT
ATATGAGGAGTGCAGAGCCCTCTGTGTTTGTGAGGACTACCGCAGAAGGAGTAGCCAGAGTCCGGAAATC
CAAAGGAAAGTATGCCTACTTGCTGGAGTCCACAATGAACGAGTACATCGAGCAGAGGAAGCCTTGTGAC
ACCATGAAAGTGGGAGGAAACTTGGATTCCAAAGGCTACGGCATCGCCACACCTAAAGGATCCTCATTAG
GAACCCCAGTAAATCTTGCAGTATTGAAACTCAGTGAGCAAGGCGTCTTAGACAAGCTGAAAAACAAATG
GTGGTACGATAAAGGTGAATGTGGAGCCAAGGACTCGGGAAGTAAGGAAAAGACCAGTGCCCTCAGTCTG
AGCAACGTTGCTGGAGTATTCTACATCCTTGTCGGGGGCCTTGGTTTGGCAATGCTGGTGGCTTTGATTG
AGTTCTGTTACAAGTCAAGGGCCGAGGCGAAACGAATGAAGGTGGCAAAGAATCCACAGAATATTAACCC
ATCTTCCTCGCAGAATTCCCAGAATTTTGCAACTTATAAGGAAGGTTACAACGTATATGGCATCGAGAGT
GTTAAAATTTAGGGCGCGCCTTCGAATTAATTAAGGCCGCGACTCTAGAGAATTCGATATCAAGCTTATC
GATAATCAACCTCTGGATTACAAAATTTGTGAAAGATTGACTGGTATTCTTAACTATGTTGCTCCTTTTA
CGCTATGTGGATACGCTGCTTTAATGCCTTTGTATCATGCTATTGCTTCCCGTATGGCTTTCATTTTCTC
CTCCTTGTATAAATCCTGGTTGCTGTCTCTTTATGAGGAGTTGTGGCCCGTTGTCAGGCAACGTGGCGTG
GTGTGCACTGTGTTTGCTGACGCAACCCCCACTGGTTGGGGCATTGCCACCACCTGTCAGCTCCTTTCCG
GGACTTTCGCTTTCCCCCTCCCTATTGCCACGGCGGAACTCATCGCCGCCTGCCTTGCCCGCTGCTGGAC
AGGGGCTCGGCTGTTGGGCACTGACAATTCCGTGGTGTTGTCGGGGAAATCATCGTCCTTTCCTTGGCTG
CTCGCCTGTGTTGCCACCTGGATTCTGCGCGGGACGTCCTTCTGCTACGTCCCTTCGGCCCTCAATCCAG
CGGACCTTCCTTCCCGCGGCCTGCTGCCGGCTCTGCGGCCTCTTCCGCGTCTTCGCCTTCGCCCTCAGAC
GAGTCGGATCTCCCTTTGGGCCGCCTCCCCGCATCGATACCGTCGACCTCGAGACCTAGAAAAACATGGA
GCAATCACAAGTAGCAATACAGCAGCTACCAATGCTGATTGTGCCTGGCTAGAAGCACAAGAGGAGGAGG
AGGTGGGTTTTCCAGTCACACCTCAGGTACCTTTAAGACCAATGACTTACAAGGCAGCTGTAGATCTTAG
CCACTTTTTAAAAGAAAAGGGGGGACTGGAAGGGCTAATTCACTCCCAACGAAGACAAGATATCCTTGAT
CTGTGGATCTACCACACACAAGGCTACTTCCCTGATTGGCAGAACTACACACCAGGGCCAGGGATCAGAT
ATCCACTGACCTTTGGATGGTGCTACAAGCTAGTACCAGTTGAGCAAGAGAAGGTAGAAGAAGCCAATGA
AGGAGAGAACACCCGCTTGTTACACCCTGTGAGCCTGCATGGGATGGATGACCCGGAGAGAGAAGTATTA
GAGTGGAGGTTTGACAGCCGCCTAGCATTTCATCACATGGCCCGAGAGCTGCATCCGGACTGTACTGGGT
CTCTCTGGTTAGACCAGATCTGAGCCTGGGAGCTCTCTGGCTAACTAGGGAACCCACTGCTTAAGCCTCA
ATAAAGCTTGCCTTGAGTGCTTCAAGTAGTGTGTGCCCGTCTGTTGTGTGACTCTGGTAACTAGAGATCC
CTCAGACCCTTTTAGTCAGTGTGGAAAATCTCTAGCAGGGCCCGTTTAAACCCGCTGATCAGCCTCGACT
GTGCCTTCTAGTTGCCAGCCATCTGTTGTTTGCCCCTCCCCCGTGCCTTCCTTGACCCTGGAAGGTGCCA
CTCCCACTGTCCTTTCCTAATAAAATGAGGAAATTGCATCGCATTGTCTGAGTAGGTGTCATTCTATTCT
GGGGGGTGGGGTGGGGCAGGACAGCAAGGGGGAGGATTGGGAAGACAATAGCAGGCATGCTGGGGATGCG
GTGGGCTCTATGGCTTCTGAGGCGGAAAGAACCAGCTGGGGCTCTAGGGGGTATCCCC
[124 nt withheld, positions 9159-9282]
C
[91 nt withheld, positions 9284-9374]
A
[49 nt withheld, positions 9376-9424]
CCTTTGACGTTGGAGTCCACGTTCTTT
[37 nt withheld, positions 9452-9488]
ACCCTATCTCGGTCTATTCTTTTGATTTATAAGGGATTTTGCCGATTTCGGCCTATTGGTTAAAAAATGA
GCTGATTTAACAAAAATTTAACGCGAATTAATTCTGTGGAATGTGTGTCAGTTAGGGTGTGGAAAGTCCC
CAGGCTCCCCAGCAGGCAGAAGTATGCAAAGCATGCATCTCAATTAGTCAGCAACCAGGTGTGGAAAGTC
CCCAGGCTCCCCAGCAGGCAGAAGTATGCAAAGCATGCATCTCAATTAGTCAGCAACCATAGTCCCGCCC
CTAACTCCGCCCATCCCGCCCCTAACTCCGCCCAGTTCCGCCCATTCTCCGCCCCATGGCTGACTAATTT
TTTTTATTTATGCAGAGGCCGAGGCCGCCTCTGCCTCTGAGCTATTCCAGAAGTAGTGAGGAGGCTTTTT
TGGAGGCCTAGGCTTTTGCAAAAAGCTCCCGGGAGCTTGTATATCCATTTTCGGATCTGATCAGCACGTG
TTGACAATTAATCATCGGCATAGTATATCGGCATAGTATAATACGACAAGGTGAGGAACTAAACCATGGC
CAAGTTGACCAGTGCCGTTCCGGTGCTCACCGCGCGCGACGTCGCCGGAGCGGTCGAGTTCTGGACCGAC
CGGCTCGGGTTCTCCCGGGACTTCGTGGAGGACGACTTCGCCGGTGTGGTCCGGGACGACGTGACCCTGT
TCATCAGCGCGGTCCAGGACCAGGTGGTGCCGGACAACACCCTGGCCTGGGTGTGGGTGCGCGGCCTGGA
CGAGCTGTACGCCGAGTGGTCGGAGGTCGTGTCCACGAACTTCCGGGACGCCTCCGGGCCGGCCATGACC
GAGATCGGCGAGCAGCCGTGGGGGCGGGAGTTCGCCCTGCGCGACCCGGCCGGCAACTGCGTGCACTTCG
TGGCCGAGGAGCAGGACTGACACGTGCTACGAGATTTCGATTCCACCGCCGCCTTCTATGAAAGGTTGGG
CTTCGGAATCGTTTTCCGGGACGCCGGCTGGATGATCCTCCAGCGCGGGGATCTCATGCTGGAGTTCTTC
GCCCACCCCAACTTGTTTATTGCAGCTTATAATGGTTACAAATAAAGCAATAGCATCACAAATTTCACAA
ATAAAGCATTTTTTTCACTGCATTCTAGTTGTGGTTTGTCCAAACTCATCAATGTATCTTATCATGTCTG
TATACCGTCGACCTCTAGCTAGAGCTTGGCGTAATCATGGTCATAGCTGTTTCCTGTGTGAAATTGTTAT
CCGCTCACAATTCCACACAACATACGAGCCGGAAGCATAAAGTGTAAAGCCTGGGGTGCCTAATGAGTGA
GCTAACTCACATTAATTGCGTTGCGCTCACTGCCCGCTTTCCAGTCGGGAAACCTGTCGTGCCAGCTGCA
TTAATGAATCGGCCAACGCGCGGGGAGAGGCGGTTTGCGTATTGGGCGCTCTTCCGCTTCCTCGCTCACT
GACTCGCTGCGCTCGGTCGTTCGGCTGCGGCGAGCGGTATCAGCTCACTCAAAGGCGGTAATACGGTTAT
CCACAGAATCAGGGGATAACGCAGGAAAGAACATGTGAGCAAAAGGCCAGCAAAAGGCCAGGAACCGTAA
AAAGGCCGCGTTGCTGGCGTTTTTCCATAGGCTCCGCCCCCCTGACGAGCATCACAAAAATCGACGCTCA
AGTCAGAGGTGGCGAAACCCGACAGGACTATAAAGATACCAGGCGTTTCCCCCTGGAAGCTCCCTCGTGC
GCTCTCCTGTTCCGACCCTGCCGCTTACCGGATACCTGTCCGCCTTTCTCCCTTCGGGAAGCGTGGCGCT
TTCTCATAGCTCACGCTGTAGGTATCTCAGTTCGGTGTAGGTCGTTCGCTCCAAGCTGGGCTGTGTGCAC
GAACCCCCCGTTCAGCCCGACCGCTGCGCCTTATCCGGTAACTATCGTCTTGAGTCCAACCCGGTAAGAC
ACGACTTATCGCCACTGGCAGCAGCCACTGGTAACAGGATTAGCAGAGCGAGGTATGTAGGCGGTGCTAC
AGAGTTCTTGAAGTGGTGGCCTAACTACGGCTACACTAGAAGAACAGTATTTGGTATCTGCGCTCTGCTG
AAGCCAGTTACCTTCGGAAAAAGAGTTGGTAGCTCTTGATCCGGCAAACAAACCACCGCTGGTAGCGGTG
GTTTTTTTGTTTGCAAGCAGCAGATTACGCGCAGAAAAAAAGGATCTCAAGAAGATCCTTTGATCTTTTC
TACGGGGTCTGACGCTCAGTGGAACGAAAACTCACGTTAAGGGATTTTGGTCATGAGATTATCAAAAAGG
ATCTTCACCTAGATCCTTTTAAATTAAAAATGAAGTTTTAAATCAATCTAAAGTATATATGAGTAAACTT
GGTCTGACAGTTACCAATGCTTAATCAGTGAGGCACCTATCTCAGCGATCTGTCTATTTCGTTCATCCAT
AGTTGCCTGACTCCCCGTCGTGTAGATAACTACGATACGGGAGGGCTTACCATCTGGCCCCAGTGCTGCA
ATGATACCGCGAGACCCACGCTCACCGGCTCCAGATTTATCAGCAATAAACCAGCCAGCCGGAAGGGCCG
AGCGCAGAAGTGGTCCTGCAACTTTATCCGCCTCCATCCAGTCTATTAATTGTTGCCGGGAAGCTAGAGT
AAGTAGTTCGCCAGTTAATAGTTTGCGCAACGTTGTTGCCATTGCTACAGGCATCGTGGTGTCACGCTCG
TCGTTTGGTATGGCTTCATTCAGCTCCGGTTCCCAACGATCAAGGCGAGTTACATGATCCCCCATGTTGT
GCAAAAAAGCGGTTAGCTCCTTCGGTCCTCCGATCGTTGTCAGAAGTAAGTTGGCCGCAGTGTTATCACT
CATGGTTATGGCAGCACTGCATAATTCTCTTACTGTCATGCCATCCGTAAGATGCTTTTCTGTGACTGGT
GAGTACTCAACCAAGTCATTCTGAGAATAGTGTATGCGGCGACCGAGTTGCTCTTGCCCGGCGTCAATAC
GGGATAATACCGCGCCACATAGCAGAACTTTAAAAGTGCTCATCATTGGAAAACGTTCTTCGGGGCGAAA
ACTCTCAAGGATCTTACCGCTGTTGAGATCCAGTTCGATGTAACCCACTCGTGCACCCAACTGATCTTCA
GCATCTTTTACTTTCACCAGCGTTTCTGGGTGAGCAAAAACAGGAAGGCAAAATGCCGCAAAAAAGGGAA
TAAGGGCGACACGGAAATGTTGAATACTCATACTCTTCCTTTTTCAATATTATTGAAGCATTTATCAGGG
TTATTGTCTCATGAGCGGATACATATTTGAATGTATTTAGAAAAATAAACAAATAGGGGTTCCGCGCACA
TTTCCCCGAAAAGTGCCACCTGACAC
