Features (pLannotate 1.2.2; 35 found; start..end, strand, type, name):
      1..380     +  enhancer       CMV enhancer: human cytomegalovirus immediate early enhancer
    381..580     +  promoter       CMV promoter: human cytomegalovirus (CMV) immediate early promoter
    598..778     +  LTR            5' LTR (truncated): truncated 5' long terminal repeat (LTR) from HIV-1
    825..950     +  misc_feature   HIV-1 Ψ: packaging signal of human immunodeficiency virus type 1
    934..1297    +  CDS            HIV-1 gag (fragment): gag protein from human immunodeficiency virus 1; gag
   1443..1676    +  misc_feature   RRE: The Rev response element (RRE) of HIV-1 allows for Rev-dependent mRNA export from the nucleus to the cytoplasm.
   2053..2153    +  CDS            Rev (fragment): human immunodeficiency virus 1 (HIV-1) Rev protein; rev; enhances nuclear export of unspliced and incompletely spliced viral mRNAs
   2203..2320    +  misc_feature   cPPT/CTS: central polypurine tract and central termination sequence of HIV-1
   2389..2836    +  promoter       hSyn promoter: human synapsin I promoter; confers neuron-specific expression (Kügler et al., 2003)
   2857..2877    +  CDS            SV40 NLS: nuclear localization signal of SV40 (simian virus 40) large T antigen
   2881..2901    +  CDS            SV40 NLS: nuclear localization signal of SV40 (simian virus 40) large T antigen
   2905..2925    +  CDS            SV40 NLS: nuclear localization signal of SV40 (simian virus 40) large T antigen
   2926..3642    +  CDS            EGFP: EGFP is a basic (constitutively fluorescent) green fluorescent protein published in 1996, derived from Aequorea victoria. It is reported to be a rapidly-maturing weak dimer with moderate acid sensitivity.
   3811..4701    +  CDS            HaloTag®: modified bacterial dehalogenase that forms covalent bonds with chloroalkane derivatives
   4732..7308    +  CDS            Gria2: GRIA2_RAT - Also known as Glur2. Experimental evidence at protein level: Swiss-Prot protein existence level 1. Receptor for glutamate that functions as ligand-gated ion channel in the central nervous system and plays an important role in excitatory synaptic transmission. L-glutamate acts as an excitatory neurotransmitter at many synapses in the central nervous system. Binding of the excitatory neurotransmitter L-glutamate induces a conformation change, leading to the opening of the cation channel, and thereby converts the chemical signal to an electrical impulse. The receptor then desensitizes
   7347..7371    +  misc_feature   MCS (fragment): pBluescript multiple cloning site
   7371..7959    +  misc_feature   WPRE: woodchuck hepatitis virus posttranscriptional regulatory element
   7896..8477    +  CDS            nef (fragment): NEF_HV1H2 - Experimental evidence at protein level: Swiss-Prot protein existence level 1. Extracellular Nef protein targets CD4(+) T-lymphocytes for apoptosis by interacting with CXCR4 surface receptors. From Human immunodeficiency virus type 1 group M subtype B (isolate HXB2) (HIV-1).
   8484..8664    +  LTR            5' LTR (truncated): truncated 5' long terminal repeat (LTR) from HIV-1
   8696..8920    +  polyA_signal   bGH poly(A) signal: bovine growth hormone polyadenylation signal
   8924..8945    +  promoter       SV40 promoter (fragment): SV40 enhancer and early promoter
   8966..9394    +  rep_origin     f1 ori (sequence partly withheld): f1 bacteriophage origin of replication; arrow indicates direction of (+) strand synthesis
   9408..9737    +  promoter       SV40 promoter: SV40 enhancer and early promoter
   9785..9832    +  promoter       EM7 promoter: synthetic bacterial promoter&nbsp
   9851..10225   +  CDS            BleoR: antibiotic-binding protein; Sh ble from Streptoalloteichus hindustanus; confers resistance to bleomycin, phleomycin, and Zeocin™
  10235..10360   +  CDS            ble (fragment): BLE_KLEPN - Experimental evidence at protein level: Swiss-Prot protein existence level 1. Binding protein with a strong affinity to the bleomycin family of antibiotics. Binds to CL990; an antimitotic-antibiotic compound. From Klebsiella pneumoniae.
  10355..10476   +  polyA_signal   SV40 poly(A) signal: SV40 polyadenylation signal
  10547..10569   -  protein_bind   lac operator (fragment): The lac repressor binds to the lac operator to inhibit transcription in E. coli. This inhibition can be relieved by adding lactose or isopropyl-β-D-thiogalactopyranoside (IPTG). lac repressor encoded by lacI
  10573..10603   -  promoter       lac promoter: promoter for the E. coli lac operon
  10618..10639   -  protein_bind   CAP binding site: CAP binding activates transcription in the presence of cAMP. E. coli catabolite activator protein
  10652..10744   -  CDS            lacI (fragment): lac repressor; lacI; The lac repressor binds to the lac operator to inhibit transcription in E. coli. This inhibition can be relieved by adding lactose or isopropyl-β-D-thiogalactopyranoside (IPTG).
  10927..11515   -  rep_origin     ori: high-copy-number ColE1/pMB1/pBR322/pUC origin of replication
  11686..12546   -  CDS            AmpR: β-lactamase; bla; confers resistance to ampicillin, carbenicillin, and related antibiotics
  12547..12651   -  promoter       AmpR promoter: bla
  12710..12762   -  misc_feature   bom (fragment): basis of mobility region from pBR322
>Addgene plasmid #170454 | pSynapsin_NLS_GFP_P2A_Halo_GluA2 | addgene full sequence | sequence record 337615 | Addgene NGS Result
GACATTGATTATTGACTAGTTATTAATAGTAATCAATTACGGGGTCATTAGTTCATAGCCCATATATGGA
GTTCCGCGTTACATAACTTACGGTAAATGGCCCGCCTGGCTGACCGCCCAACGACCCCCGCCCATTGACG
TCAATAATGACGTATGTTCCCATAGTAACGCCAATAGGGACTTTCCATTGACGTCAATGGGTGGAGTATT
TACGGTAAACTGCCCACTTGGCAGTACATCAAGTGTATCATATGCCAAGTACGCCCCCTATTGACGTCAA
TGACGGTAAATGGCCCGCCTGGCATTATGCCCAGTACATGACCTTATGGGACTTTCCTACTTGGCAGTAC
ATCTACGTATTAGTCATCGCTATTACCATGGTGATGCGGTTTTGGCAGTACATCAATGGGCGTGGATAGC
GGTTTGACTCACGGGGATTTCCAAGTCTCCACCCCATTGACGTCAATGGGAGTTTGTTTTGGCACCAAAA
TCAACGGGACTTTCCAAAATGTCGTAACAACTCCGCCCCATTGACGCAAATGGGCGGTAGGCGTGTACGG
TGGGAGGTCTATATAAGCAGCGCGTTTTGCCTGTACTGGGTCTCTCTGGTTAGACCAGATCTGAGCCTGG
GAGCTCTCTGGCTAACTAGGGAACCCACTGCTTAAGCCTCAATAAAGCTTGCCTTGAGTGCTTCAAGTAG
TGTGTGCCCGTCTGTTGTGTGACTCTGGTAACTAGAGATCCCTCAGACCCTTTTAGTCAGTGTGGAAAAT
CTCTAGCAGTGGCGCCCGAACAGGGACTTGAAAGCGAAAGGGAAACCAGAGGAGCTCTCTCGACGCAGGA
CTCGGCTTGCTGAAGCGCGCACGGCAAGAGGCGAGGGGCGGCGACTGGTGAGTACGCCAAAAATTTTGAC
TAGCGGAGGCTAGAAGGAGAGAGATGGGTGCGAGAGCGTCAGTATTAAGCGGGGGAGAATTAGATCGCGA
TGGGAAAAAATTCGGTTAAGGCCAGGGGGAAAGAAAAAATATAAATTAAAACATATAGTATGGGCAAGCA
GGGAGCTAGAACGATTCGCAGTTAATCCTGGCCTGTTAGAAACATCAGAAGGCTGTAGACAAATACTGGG
ACAGCTACAACCATCCCTTCAGACAGGATCAGAAGAACTTAGATCATTATATAATACAGTAGCAACCCTC
TATTGTGTGCATCAAAGGATAGAGATAAAAGACACCAAGGAAGCTTTAGACAAGATAGAGGAAGAGCAAA
ACAAAAGTAAGACCACCGCACAGCAAGCGGCCGCTGATCTTCAGACCTGGAGGAGGAGATATGAGGGACA
ATTGGAGAAGTGAATTATATAAATATAAAGTAGTAAAAATTGAACCATTAGGAGTAGCACCCACCAAGGC
AAAGAGAAGAGTGGTGCAGAGAGAAAAAAGAGCAGTGGGAATAGGAGCTTTGTTCCTTGGGTTCTTGGGA
GCAGCAGGAAGCACTATGGGCGCAGCGTCAATGACGCTGACGGTACAGGCCAGACAATTATTGTCTGGTA
TAGTGCAGCAGCAGAACAATTTGCTGAGGGCTATTGAGGCGCAACAGCATCTGTTGCAACTCACAGTCTG
GGGCATCAAGCAGCTCCAGGCAAGAATCCTGGCTGTGGAAAGATACCTAAAGGATCAACAGCTCCTGGGG
ATTTGGGGTTGCTCTGGAAAACTCATTTGCACCACTGCTGTGCCTTGGAATGCTAGTTGGAGTAATAAAT
CTCTGGAACAGATTTGGAATCACACGACCTGGATGGAGTGGGACAGAGAAATTAACAATTACACAAGCTT
AATACACTCCTTAATTGAAGAATCGCAAAACCAGCAAGAAAAGAATGAACAAGAATTATTGGAATTAGAT
AAATGGGCAAGTTTGTGGAATTGGTTTAACATAACAAATTGGCTGTGGTATATAAAATTATTCATAATGA
TAGTAGGAGGCTTGGTAGGTTTAAGAATAGTTTTTGCTGTACTTTCTATAGTGAATAGAGTTAGGCAGGG
ATATTCACCATTATCGTTTCAGACCCACCTCCCAACCCCGAGGGGACCCGACAGGCCCGAAGGAATAGAA
GAAGAAGGTGGAGAGAGAGACAGAGACAGATCCATTCGATTAGTGAACGGATCGGCACTGCGTGCGCCAA
TTCTGCAGACAAATGGCAGTATTCATCCACAATTTTAAAAGAAAAGGGGGGATTGGGGGGTACAGTGCAG
GGGAAAGAATAGTAGACATAATAGCAACAGACATACAAACTAAAGAATTACAAAAACAAATTACAAAAAT
TCAAAATTTTCGGGTTTATTACAGGGACAGCAGAGATCCAGTTTGGTTAATCGCATGCTAGAGAGGGCCC
TGCGTATGAGTGCAAGTGGGTTTTAGGACCAGGATGAGGCGGGGTGGGGGTGCCTACCTGACGACCGACC
CCGACCCACTGGACAAGCACCCAACCCCCATTCCCCAAATTGCGCATCCCCTATCAGAGAGGGGGAGGGG
AAACAGGATGCGGCGAGGCGCGTGCGCACTGCCAGCTTCAGCACCGCGGACAGTGCCTTCGCCCCCGCCT
GGCGGCGCGCGCCACCGCCGCCTCAGCACTGAAGGCGCGCTGACGTCACTCGCCGGTCCCCCGCAAACTC
CCCTTCCCGGCCACCTTGGTCGCGTCCGCGCCGCCGCCGGCCCAGCCGGACCGCACCACGCGAGGCGCGA
GATAGGGGGGCACGGGCGCGACCATCTGCGCTGCGGCGCCGGCGACTCAGCGCTGCCTCAGTCTGCGGTG
GGCAGCGGAGGAGTCGTGTCGTGCCTGAGAGCGCAGTCGGATCCGCCACCATGGCTCCAAAAAAGAAGAG
AAAGGTAGATCCAAAAAAGAAGAGAAAGGTAGATCCAAAAAAGAAGAGAAAGGTAATGGTGAGCAAGGGC
GAGGAGCTGTTCACCGGGGTGGTGCCCATCCTGGTCGAGCTGGACGGCGACGTAAACGGCCACAAGTTCA
GCGTGTCCGGCGAGGGCGAGGGCGATGCCACCTACGGCAAGCTGACCCTGAAGTTCATCTGCACCACCGG
CAAGCTGCCCGTGCCCTGGCCCACCCTCGTGACCACCCTGACCTACGGCGTGCAGTGCTTCAGCCGCTAC
CCCGACCACATGAAGCAGCACGACTTCTTCAAGTCCGCCATGCCCGAAGGCTACGTCCAGGAGCGCACCA
TCTTCTTCAAGGACGACGGCAACTACAAGACCCGCGCCGAGGTGAAGTTCGAGGGCGACACCCTGGTGAA
CCGCATCGAGCTGAAGGGCATCGACTTCAAGGAGGACGGCAACATCCTGGGGCACAAGCTGGAGTACAAC
TACAACAGCCACAACGTCTATATCATGGCCGACAAGCAGAAGAACGGCATCAAGGTGAACTTCAAGATCC
GCCACAACATCGAGGACGGCAGCGTGCAGCTCGCCGACCACTACCAGCAGAACACCCCCATCGGCGACGG
CCCCGTGCTGCTGCCCGACAACCACTACCTGAGCACCCAGTCCGCCCTGAGCAAAGACCCCAACGAGAAG
CGCGATCACATGGTCCTGCTGGAGTTCGTGACCGCCGCCGGGATCACTCTCGGCATGGACGAGCTGTACA
AGGGATCCGGAGCTACTAACTTCAGCCTGCTGAAGCAAGCAGGAGATGTTGAAGAAAACCCCGGGCCTGC
TAGCATGCAAAAGATTATGCATATTTCTGTCCTCCTTTCTCCTGTTTTATGGGGACTGATTTTTGGTGTC
TCTTCTGGTGGCTCTGGCGGAACTGGAGGTATGGCAGAAATCGGTACTGGCTTTCCATTCGACCCCCATT
ATGTGGAAGTCCTGGGCGAGCGCATGCACTACGTCGATGTTGGTCCGCGCGATGGCACCCCTGTGCTGTT
CCTGCACGGTAACCCGACCTCCTCCTACGTGTGGCGCAACATCATCCCGCATGTTGCACCGACCCATCGC
TGCATTGCTCCAGACCTGATCGGTATGGGCAAATCCGACAAACCAGACCTGGGTTATTTCTTCGACGACC
ACGTCCGCTTCATGGATGCCTTCATCGAAGCCCTGGGTCTGGAAGAGGTCGTCCTGGTCATTCACGACTG
GGGCTCCGCTCTGGGTTTCCACTGGGCCAAGCGCAATCCAGAGCGCGTCAAAGGTATTGCATTTATGGAG
TTCATCCGCCCTATCCCGACCTGGGACGAATGGCCAGAATTTGCCCGCGAGACCTTCCAGGCCTTCCGCA
CCACCGACGTCGGCCGCAAGCTGATCATCGATCAGAACGTTTTTATCGAGGGTACGCTGCCGATGGGTGT
CGTCCGCCCGCTGACTGAAGTCGAGATGGACCATTACCGCGAGCCGTTCCTGAATCCTGTTGACCGCGAG
CCACTGTGGCGCTTCCCAAACGAGCTGCCAATCGCCGGTGAGCCAGCGAACATCGTCGCGCTGGTCGAAG
AATACATGGACTGGCTGCACCAGTCCCCTGTCCCGAAGCTGCTGTTCTGGGGCACCCCAGGCGTTCTGAT
CCCACCGGCCGAAGCCGCTCGCCTGGCCAAAAGCCTGCCTAACTGCAAGGCTGTGGACATCGGCCCGGGT
CTGAATCTGCTGCAAGAAGACAACCCGGACCTGATCGGCAGCGAGATCGCGCGCTGGCTGTCGACGCTCG
AGATTTCCGGCGGCACTGGAGGTAGCGGTGGTAGCGGCGGTAACAGCATACAGATAGGGGGGCTATTTCC
AAGGGGCGCTGATCAAGAATACAGTGCATTTCGGGTAGGGATGGTTCAGTTTTCCACTTCGGAGTTCAGA
CTGACACCCCATATCGACAATTTGGAGGTAGCCAACAGTTTCGCAGTCACCAATGCTTTCTGCTCCCAGT
TTTCAAGAGGAGTCTACGCAATTTTTGGATTTTATGACAAGAAGTCTGTAAATACCATCACATCATTCTG
TGGGACACTCCATGTGTCCTTCATCACACCTAGCTTCCCAACAGATGGCACACATCCATTTGTCATCCAG
ATGCGACCTGACCTCAAAGGAGCACTCCTTAGCTTGATTGAGTACTACCAATGGGACAAGTTCGCATACC
TCTATGACAGTGACAGAGGCTTATCAACACTGCAAGCTGTTCTGGATTCTGCTGCAGAGAAGAAGTGGCA
GGTGACTGCTATCAATGTGGGGAACATCAACAATGACAAGAAAGATGAGACCTACAGATCGCTCTTTCAA
GATCTGGAGTTAAAAAAAGAACGGCGTGTAATCCTGGACTGTGAAAGGGATAAAGTAAATGACATTGTGG
ACCAGGTTATTACCATTGGAAAACATGTTAAAGGGTACCATTATATCATTGCAAATCTGGGATTCACTGA
TGGGGACCTGCTGAAAATTCAGTTTGGAGGAGCAAATGTCTCTGGATTTCAGATTGTAGACTACGATGAT
TCCCTGGTGTCTAAATTTATAGAAAGATGGTCAACACTGGAAGAGAAAGAATACCCTGGAGCACACACAG
CGACAATTAAGTATACTTCGGCCCTGACGTATGATGCTGTCCAAGTGATGACTGAAGCATTCCGTAACCT
TCGGAAGCAGAGGATTGAAATATCCCGGAGAGGAAATGCAGGGGATTGTTTGGCCAACCCAGCTGTGCCC
TGGGGACAAGGGGTCGAAATAGAAAGGGCCCTCAAGCAGGTTCAAGTTGAAGGCCTCTCTGGAAATATAA
AGTTTGACCAGAATGGAAAACGAATAAACTACACAATTAACATCATGGAGCTCAAAACAAATGGACCCCG
GAAGATTGGGTACTGGAGTGAAGTGGATAAAATGGTTGTCACCCTAACTGAGCTCCCATCAGGAAATGAC
ACGTCTGGGCTTGAAAACAAGACTGTGGTGGTCACCACAATATTGGAATCTCCATATGTTATGATGAAGA
AAAATCATGAAATGCTTGAAGGGAATGAGCGTTACGAGGGCTACTGTGTTGACTTAGCTGCAGAAATTGC
CAAACACTGTGGGTTCAAGTACAAGCTGACTATTGTTGGGGATGGCAAGTATGGGGCCAGGGATGCCGAC
ACCAAAATTTGGAATGGTATGGTTGGAGAGCTTGTCTACGGGAAAGCTGACATTGCAATTGCTCCATTAA
CTATCACTCTCGTGAGAGAAGAGGTGATTGACTTCTCCAAGCCCTTCATGAGTCTTGGAATCTCTATCAT
GATCAAGAAGCCTCAGAAGTCCAAACCAGGAGTGTTTTCCTTTCTTGATCCTTTAGCCTATGAGATCTGG
ATGTGCATTGTGTTTGCCTACATTGGGGTCAGTGTAGTTTTATTCCTGGTCAGCAGATTTAGCCCCTACG
AGTGGCACACTGAGGAATTTGAAGATGGAAGAGAAACACAAAGTAGTGAATCAACTAATGAATTTGGGAT
TTTTAATAGTCTCTGGTTTTCCTTGGGTGCCTTTATGCGGCAAGGATGCGATATTTCGCCAAGATCCCTC
TCTGGGCGCATTGTTGGAGGTGTGTGGTGGTTCTTTACCCTGATCATAATCTCCTCCTACACGGCTAACT
TAGCTGCCTTCCTGACTGTAGAGAGGATGGTGTCTCCCATCGAAAGTGCTGAGGATCTGTCTAAGCAAAC
AGAAATTGCTTATGGAACATTAGACTCTGGCTCCACTAAAGAGTTTTTCAGGAGATCTAAAATCGCAGTG
TTTGATAAAATGTGGACTTATATGAGGAGTGCAGAGCCCTCTGTGTTTGTGAGGACTACCGCAGAAGGAG
TAGCCAGAGTCCGGAAATCCAAAGGAAAGTATGCCTACTTGCTGGAGTCCACAATGAACGAGTACATCGA
GCAGAGGAAGCCTTGTGACACCATGAAAGTGGGAGGAAACTTGGATTCCAAAGGCTACGGCATCGCCACA
CCTAAAGGATCCTCATTAGGAACCCCAGTAAATCTTGCAGTATTGAAACTCAGTGAGCAAGGCGTCTTAG
ACAAGCTGAAAAACAAATGGTGGTACGATAAAGGTGAATGTGGAGCCAAGGACTCGGGAAGTAAGGAAAA
GACCAGTGCCCTCAGTCTGAGCAACGTTGCTGGAGTATTCTACATCCTTGTCGGGGGCCTTGGTTTGGCA
ATGCTGGTGGCTTTGATTGAGTTCTGTTACAAGTCAAGGGCCGAGGCGAAACGAATGAAGGTGGCAAAGA
ATCCACAGAATATTAACCCATCTTCCTCGCAGAATTCCCAGAATTTTGCAACTTATAAGGAAGGTTACAA
CGTATATGGCATCGAGAGTGTTAAAATTTAGGGCGCGCCTTCGAATTAATTAAGGCCGCGACTCTAGAAT
TCGATATCAAGCTTATCGATAATCAACCTCTGGATTACAAAATTTGTGAAAGATTGACTGGTATTCTTAA
CTATGTTGCTCCTTTTACGCTATGTGGATACGCTGCTTTAATGCCTTTGTATCATGCTATTGCTTCCCGT
ATGGCTTTCATTTTCTCCTCCTTGTATAAATCCTGGTTGCTGTCTCTTTATGAGGAGTTGTGGCCCGTTG
TCAGGCAACGTGGCGTGGTGTGCACTGTGTTTGCTGACGCAACCCCCACTGGTTGGGGCATTGCCACCAC
CTGTCAGCTCCTTTCCGGGACTTTCGCTTTCCCCCTCCCTATTGCCACGGCGGAACTCATCGCCGCCTGC
CTTGCCCGCTGCTGGACAGGGGCTCGGCTGTTGGGCACTGACAATTCCGTGGTGTTGTCGGGGAAATCAT
CGTCCTTTCCTTGGCTGCTCGCCTGTGTTGCCACCTGGATTCTGCGCGGGACGTCCTTCTGCTACGTCCC
TTCGGCCCTCAATCCAGCGGACCTTCCTTCCCGCGGCCTGCTGCCGGCTCTGCGGCCTCTTCCGCGTCTT
CGCCTTCGCCCTCAGACGAGTCGGATCTCCCTTTGGGCCGCCTCCCCGCATCGATACCGTCGACCTCGAG
ACCTAGAAAAACATGGAGCAATCACAAGTAGCAATACAGCAGCTACCAATGCTGATTGTGCCTGGCTAGA
AGCACAAGAGGAGGAGGAGGTGGGTTTTCCAGTCACACCTCAGGTACCTTTAAGACCAATGACTTACAAG
GCAGCTGTAGATCTTAGCCACTTTTTAAAAGAAAAGGGGGGACTGGAAGGGCTAATTCACTCCCAACGAA
GACAAGATATCCTTGATCTGTGGATCTACCACACACAAGGCTACTTCCCTGATTGGCAGAACTACACACC
AGGGCCAGGGATCAGATATCCACTGACCTTTGGATGGTGCTACAAGCTAGTACCAGTTGAGCAAGAGAAG
GTAGAAGAAGCCAATGAAGGAGAGAACACCCGCTTGTTACACCCTGTGAGCCTGCATGGGATGGATGACC
CGGAGAGAGAAGTATTAGAGTGGAGGTTTGACAGCCGCCTAGCATTTCATCACATGGCCCGAGAGCTGCA
TCCGGACTGTACTGGGTCTCTCTGGTTAGACCAGATCTGAGCCTGGGAGCTCTCTGGCTAACTAGGGAAC
CCACTGCTTAAGCCTCAATAAAGCTTGCCTTGAGTGCTTCAAGTAGTGTGTGCCCGTCTGTTGTGTGACT
CTGGTAACTAGAGATCCCTCAGACCCTTTTAGTCAGTGTGGAAAATCTCTAGCAGGGCCCGTTTAAACCC
GCTGATCAGCCTCGACTGTGCCTTCTAGTTGCCAGCCATCTGTTGTTTGCCCCTCCCCCGTGCCTTCCTT
GACCCTGGAAGGTGCCACTCCCACTGTCCTTTCCTAATAAAATGAGGAAATTGCATCGCATTGTCTGAGT
AGGTGTCATTCTATTCTGGGGGGTGGGGTGGGGCAGGACAGCAAGGGGGAGGATTGGGAAGACAATAGCA
GGCATGCTGGGGATGCGGTGGGCTCTATGGCTTCTGAGGCGGAAAGAACCAGCTGGGGCTCTAGGGGGTA
TCCCC
[124 nt withheld, positions 8966-9089]
C
[91 nt withheld, positions 9091-9181]
A
[49 nt withheld, positions 9183-9231]
CCTTTGACGTTGGAGTCCACGTTCTTT
[37 nt withheld, positions 9259-9295]
ACCCTATCTCGGTCTATTCTTTTGATTTATAAGGGATTTTGCCGATTTCGGCCTATTGGTTAAAAAATGA
GCTGATTTAACAAAAATTTAACGCGAATTAATTCTGTGGAATGTGTGTCAGTTAGGGTGTGGAAAGTCCC
CAGGCTCCCCAGCAGGCAGAAGTATGCAAAGCATGCATCTCAATTAGTCAGCAACCAGGTGTGGAAAGTC
CCCAGGCTCCCCAGCAGGCAGAAGTATGCAAAGCATGCATCTCAATTAGTCAGCAACCATAGTCCCGCCC
CTAACTCCGCCCATCCCGCCCCTAACTCCGCCCAGTTCCGCCCATTCTCCGCCCCATGGCTGACTAATTT
TTTTTATTTATGCAGAGGCCGAGGCCGCCTCTGCCTCTGAGCTATTCCAGAAGTAGTGAGGAGGCTTTTT
TGGAGGCCTAGGCTTTTGCAAAAAGCTCCCGGGAGCTTGTATATCCATTTTCGGATCTGATCAGCACGTG
TTGACAATTAATCATCGGCATAGTATATCGGCATAGTATAATACGACAAGGTGAGGAACTAAACCATGGC
CAAGTTGACCAGTGCCGTTCCGGTGCTCACCGCGCGCGACGTCGCCGGAGCGGTCGAGTTCTGGACCGAC
CGGCTCGGGTTCTCCCGGGACTTCGTGGAGGACGACTTCGCCGGTGTGGTCCGGGACGACGTGACCCTGT
TCATCAGCGCGGTCCAGGACCAGGTGGTGCCGGACAACACCCTGGCCTGGGTGTGGGTGCGCGGCCTGGA
CGAGCTGTACGCCGAGTGGTCGGAGGTCGTGTCCACGAACTTCCGGGACGCCTCCGGGCCGGCCATGACC
GAGATCGGCGAGCAGCCGTGGGGGCGGGAGTTCGCCCTGCGCGACCCGGCCGGCAACTGCGTGCACTTCG
TGGCCGAGGAGCAGGACTGACACGTGCTACGAGATTTCGATTCCACCGCCGCCTTCTATGAAAGGTTGGG
CTTCGGAATCGTTTTCCGGGACGCCGGCTGGATGATCCTCCAGCGCGGGGATCTCATGCTGGAGTTCTTC
GCCCACCCCAACTTGTTTATTGCAGCTTATAATGGTTACAAATAAAGCAATAGCATCACAAATTTCACAA
ATAAAGCATTTTTTTCACTGCATTCTAGTTGTGGTTTGTCCAAACTCATCAATGTATCTTATCATGTCTG
TATACCGTCGACCTCTAGCTAGAGCTTGGCGTAATCATGGTCATAGCTGTTTCCTGTGTGAAATTGTTAT
CCGCTCACAATTCCACACAACATACGAGCCGGAAGCATAAAGTGTAAAGCCTGGGGTGCCTAATGAGTGA
GCTAACTCACATTAATTGCGTTGCGCTCACTGCCCGCTTTCCAGTCGGGAAACCTGTCGTGCCAGCTGCA
TTAATGAATCGGCCAACGCGCGGGGAGAGGCGGTTTGCGTATTGGGCGCTCTTCCGCTTCCTCGCTCACT
GACTCGCTGCGCTCGGTCGTTCGGCTGCGGCGAGCGGTATCAGCTCACTCAAAGGCGGTAATACGGTTAT
CCACAGAATCAGGGGATAACGCAGGAAAGAACATGTGAGCAAAAGGCCAGCAAAAGGCCAGGAACCGTAA
AAAGGCCGCGTTGCTGGCGTTTTTCCATAGGCTCCGCCCCCCTGACGAGCATCACAAAAATCGACGCTCA
AGTCAGAGGTGGCGAAACCCGACAGGACTATAAAGATACCAGGCGTTTCCCCCTGGAAGCTCCCTCGTGC
GCTCTCCTGTTCCGACCCTGCCGCTTACCGGATACCTGTCCGCCTTTCTCCCTTCGGGAAGCGTGGCGCT
TTCTCATAGCTCACGCTGTAGGTATCTCAGTTCGGTGTAGGTCGTTCGCTCCAAGCTGGGCTGTGTGCAC
GAACCCCCCGTTCAGCCCGACCGCTGCGCCTTATCCGGTAACTATCGTCTTGAGTCCAACCCGGTAAGAC
ACGACTTATCGCCACTGGCAGCAGCCACTGGTAACAGGATTAGCAGAGCGAGGTATGTAGGCGGTGCTAC
AGAGTTCTTGAAGTGGTGGCCTAACTACGGCTACACTAGAAGAACAGTATTTGGTATCTGCGCTCTGCTG
AAGCCAGTTACCTTCGGAAAAAGAGTTGGTAGCTCTTGATCCGGCAAACAAACCACCGCTGGTAGCGGTG
GTTTTTTTGTTTGCAAGCAGCAGATTACGCGCAGAAAAAAAGGATCTCAAGAAGATCCTTTGATCTTTTC
TACGGGGTCTGACGCTCAGTGGAACGAAAACTCACGTTAAGGGATTTTGGTCATGAGATTATCAAAAAGG
ATCTTCACCTAGATCCTTTTAAATTAAAAATGAAGTTTTAAATCAATCTAAAGTATATATGAGTAAACTT
GGTCTGACAGTTACCAATGCTTAATCAGTGAGGCACCTATCTCAGCGATCTGTCTATTTCGTTCATCCAT
AGTTGCCTGACTCCCCGTCGTGTAGATAACTACGATACGGGAGGGCTTACCATCTGGCCCCAGTGCTGCA
ATGATACCGCGAGACCCACGCTCACCGGCTCCAGATTTATCAGCAATAAACCAGCCAGCCGGAAGGGCCG
AGCGCAGAAGTGGTCCTGCAACTTTATCCGCCTCCATCCAGTCTATTAATTGTTGCCGGGAAGCTAGAGT
AAGTAGTTCGCCAGTTAATAGTTTGCGCAACGTTGTTGCCATTGCTACAGGCATCGTGGTGTCACGCTCG
TCGTTTGGTATGGCTTCATTCAGCTCCGGTTCCCAACGATCAAGGCGAGTTACATGATCCCCCATGTTGT
GCAAAAAAGCGGTTAGCTCCTTCGGTCCTCCGATCGTTGTCAGAAGTAAGTTGGCCGCAGTGTTATCACT
CATGGTTATGGCAGCACTGCATAATTCTCTTACTGTCATGCCATCCGTAAGATGCTTTTCTGTGACTGGT
GAGTACTCAACCAAGTCATTCTGAGAATAGTGTATGCGGCGACCGAGTTGCTCTTGCCCGGCGTCAATAC
GGGATAATACCGCGCCACATAGCAGAACTTTAAAAGTGCTCATCATTGGAAAACGTTCTTCGGGGCGAAA
ACTCTCAAGGATCTTACCGCTGTTGAGATCCAGTTCGATGTAACCCACTCGTGCACCCAACTGATCTTCA
GCATCTTTTACTTTCACCAGCGTTTCTGGGTGAGCAAAAACAGGAAGGCAAAATGCCGCAAAAAAGGGAA
TAAGGGCGACACGGAAATGTTGAATACTCATACTCTTCCTTTTTCAATATTATTGAAGCATTTATCAGGG
TTATTGTCTCATGAGCGGATACATATTTGAATGTATTTAGAAAAATAAACAAATAGGGGTTCCGCGCACA
TTTCCCCGAAAAGTGCCACCTGACGTCGACGGATCGGGAGATCTCCCGATCCCCTATGGTGCACTCTCAG
TACAATCTGCTCTGATGCCGCATAGTTAAGCCAGTATCTGCTCCCTGCTTGTGTGTTGGAGGTCGCTGAG
TAGTGCGCGAGCAAAATTTAAGCTACAACAAGGCAAGGCTTGACCGACAATTGCATGAAGAATCTGCTTA
GGGTTAGGCGTTTTGCGCTGCTTCGCGATGTACGGGCCAGATATACGCGTT
